>Addgene plasmid #100938 | LLP249 pGK-dCas9-DNMT3a V3 | addgene full sequence | sequence record 205527 | Addgene NGS Result
GACGGATCGGGAGATCTCCCGATCCCCTATGGTGCACTCTCAGTACAATCTGCTCTGATGCCGCATAGTT
AAGCCAGTATCTGCTCCCTGCTTGTGTGTTGGAGGTCGCTGAGTAGTGCGCGAGCAAAATTTAAGCTACA
ACAAGGCAAGGCTTGACCGACAATTGCATGAAGAATCTGCTTAGGGTTAGGCGTTTTGCGTTAATTAATA
CCGGGTAGGGGAGGCGCTTTTCCCAAGGCAGTCTGGAGCATGCGCTTTAGCAGCCCCGCTGGGCACTTGG
CGCTACACAAGTGGCCTCTGGCCTCGCACACATTCCACATCCACCGGTAGGCGCCAACCGGCTCCGTTCT
TTGGTGGCCCCTTCGCGCCACCTTCTACTCCTCCCCTAGTCAGGAAGTTCCCCCCCGCCCCGCAGCTCGC
GTCGTGCAGGACGTGACAAATGGAAGTAGCACGTCTCACTAGTCTCGTGCAGATGGACAGCACCGCTGAG
CAATGGAAGCGGGTAGGCCTTTGGGGCAGCGGCCAATAGCAGCTTTGCTCCTTCGCTTTCTGGGCTCAGA
GGCTGGGAAGGGGTGGGTCCGGGGGCGGGCTCAGGGGCGGGCTCAGGGGCGGGGCGGGCGCCCGAAGGTC
CTCCGGAGGCCCGGCATTCTGCACGCTTCAAAAGCGCACGTCTGCCGCGCTGTTCTCCTCTTCCTCATCT
CCGGGCCTTTCGGCGGCCGCACCTGCAGCCCAAGCTTACCATGCCAAAGAAGAAGCGGAAGGTCTACCCC
TATGACGTGCCTGATTACGCCGCTTATCCTTACGATGTGCCCGACTATGCAGCCTACCCATACGATGTGC
CCGACTACGCCGCAATGGCCGGTATCCACGGAGTCCCAGCAGCCATGGACAAGAAGTACTCCATTGGGCT
CGCTATCGGCACAAACAGCGTCGGCTGGGCCGTCATTACGGACGAGTACAAGGTGCCGAGCAAAAAATTC
AAAGTTCTGGGCAATACCGATCGCCACAGCATAAAGAAGAACCTCATTGGCGCCCTCCTGTTCGACTCCG
GGGAGACGGCCGAAGCCACGCGGCTCAAAAGAACAGCACGGCGCAGATATACCCGCAGAAAGAATCGGAT
CTGCTACCTGCAGGAGATCTTTAGTAATGAGATGGCTAAGGTGGATGACTCTTTCTTCCATAGGCTGGAG
GAGTCCTTTTTGGTGGAGGAGGATAAAAAGCACGAGCGCCACCCAATCTTTGGCAATATCGTGGACGAGG
TGGCGTACCATGAAAAGTACCCAACCATATATCATCTGAGGAAGAAGCTTGTAGACAGTACTGATAAGGC
TGACTTGCGGTTGATCTATCTCGCGCTGGCGCATATGATCAAATTTCGGGGACACTTCCTCATCGAGGGG
GACCTGAACCCAGACAACAGCGATGTCGACAAACTCTTTATCCAACTGGTTCAGACTTACAATCAGCTTT
TCGAAGAGAACCCGATCAACGCATCCGGAGTTGACGCCAAAGCAATCCTGAGCGCTAGGCTGTCCAAATC
CCGGCGGCTCGAAAACCTCATCGCACAGCTCCCTGGGGAGAAGAAGAACGGCCTGTTTGGTAATCTTATC
GCCCTGTCACTCGGGCTGACCCCCAACTTTAAATCTAACTTCGACCTGGCCGAAGATGCCAAGCTTCAAC
TGAGCAAAGACACCTACGATGATGATCTCGACAATCTGCTGGCCCAGATCGGCGACCAGTACGCAGACCT
TTTTTTGGCGGCAAAGAACCTGTCAGACGCCATTCTGCTGAGTGATATTCTGCGAGTGAACACGGAGATC
ACCAAAGCTCCGCTGAGCGCTAGTATGATCAAGCGCTATGATGAGCACCACCAAGACTTGACTTTGCTGA
AGGCCCTTGTCAGACAGCAACTGCCTGAGAAGTACAAGGAAATTTTCTTCGATCAGTCTAAAAATGGCTA
CGCCGGATACATTGACGGCGGAGCAAGCCAGGAGGAATTTTACAAATTTATTAAGCCCATCTTGGAAAAA
ATGGACGGCACCGAGGAGCTGCTGGTAAAGCTTAACAGAGAAGATCTGTTGCGCAAACAGCGCACTTTCG
ACAATGGAAGCATCCCCCACCAGATTCACCTGGGCGAACTGCACGCTATCCTCAGGCGGCAAGAGGATTT
CTACCCCTTTTTGAAAGATAACAGGGAAAAGATTGAGAAAATCCTCACATTTCGGATACCCTACTATGTG
GGCCCCCTCGCCCGGGGAAATTCCAGATTCGCGTGGATGACTCGCAAATCAGAAGAGACCATCACTCCCT
GGAACTTCGAGGAAGTCGTGGATAAGGGGGCCTCTGCCCAGTCCTTCATCGAAAGGATGACTAACTTTGA
TAAAAATCTGCCTAACGAAAAGGTGCTTCCTAAACACTCTCTGCTGTACGAGTACTTCACAGTTTATAAC
GAGCTCACCAAGGTCAAATACGTCACAGAAGGGATGAGAAAGCCAGCATTCCTGTCTGGAGAGCAGAAGA
AAGCTATCGTGGACCTCCTCTTCAAGACGAACCGGAAAGTTACCGTGAAACAGCTCAAAGAAGACTATTT
CAAAAAGATTGAATGTTTCGACTCTGTTGAAATCAGCGGAGTGGAGGATCGCTTCAACGCATCCCTGGGA
ACGTATCACGATCTCCTGAAAATCATTAAAGACAAGGACTTCCTGGACAATGAGGAGAACGAGGACATTC
TTGAGGACATTGTCCTCACCCTTACGTTGTTTGAAGATAGGGAGATGATTGAAGAACGCTTGAAAACTTA
CGCTCATCTCTTCGACGACAAAGTCATGAAACAGCTCAAGAGGCGCCGATATACAGGATGGGGGCGGCTG
TCAAGAAAACTGATCAATGGGATCCGAGACAAGCAGAGTGGAAAGACAATCCTGGATTTTCTTAAGTCCG
ATGGATTTGCCAACAGGAACTTCATGCAGTTGATCCATGATGACTCTCTCACCTTTAAGGAGGACATCCA
GAAAGCACAAGTTTCTGGCCAGGGGGACAGTCTTCACGAGCACATCGCTAATCTTGCAGGTAGCCCAGCT
ATCAAAAAGGGAATACTGCAGACCGTTAAGGTCGTGGATGAACTCGTCAAAGTAATGGGAAGGCATAAGC
CCGAGAATATCGTTATCGAGATGGCCCGAGAGAACCAAACTACCCAGAAGGGACAGAAGAACAGTAGGGA
AAGGATGAAGAGGATTGAAGAGGGTATAAAAGAACTGGGGTCCCAAATCCTTAAGGAACACCCAGTTGAA
AACACCCAGCTTCAGAATGAGAAGCTCTACCTGTACTACCTGCAGAACGGCAGGGACATGTACGTGGATC
AGGAACTGGACATCAATCGGCTCTCCGACTACGACGTGGATGCAATCGTGCCCCAGTCTTTTCTCAAAGA
TGATTCTATTGATAATAAAGTGTTGACAAGATCCGATAAAAATAGAGGGAAGAGTGATAACGTCCCCTCA
GAAGAAGTTGTCAAGAAAATGAAAAATTATTGGCGGCAGCTGCTGAACGCCAAACTGATCACACAACGGA
AGTTCGATAATCTGACTAAGGCTGAACGAGGTGGCCTGTCTGAGTTGGATAAAGCCGGCTTCATCAAAAG
GCAGCTTGTTGAGACACGCCAGATCACCAAGCACGTGGCCCAAATTCTCGATTCACGCATGAACACCAAG
TACGATGAAAATGACAAACTGATTCGAGAGGTGAAAGTTATTACTCTGAAGTCTAAGCTGGTCTCAGATT
TCAGAAAGGACTTTCAGTTTTATAAGGTGAGAGAGATCAACAATTACCACCATGCGCATGATGCCTACCT
GAATGCAGTGGTAGGCACTGCACTTATCAAAAAATATCCCAAGCTTGAATCTGAATTTGTTTACGGAGAC
TATAAAGTGTACGATGTTAGGAAAATGATCGCAAAGTCTGAGCAGGAAATAGGCAAGGCCACCGCTAAGT
ACTTCTTTTACAGCAATATTATGAATTTTTTCAAGACCGAGATTACACTGGCCAATGGAGAGATTCGGAA
GCGACCACTTATCGAAACAAACGGAGAAACAGGAGAAATCGTGTGGGACAAGGGTAGGGATTTCGCGACA
GTCCGGAAGGTCCTGTCCATGCCGCAGGTGAACATCGTTAAAAAGACCGAAGTACAGACCGGAGGCTTCT
CCAAGGAAAGTATCCTCCCGAAAAGGAACAGCGACAAGCTGATCGCACGCAAAAAAGATTGGGACCCCAA
GAAATACGGCGGATTCGATTCTCCTACAGTCGCTTACAGTGTACTGGTTGTGGCCAAAGTGGAGAAAGGG
AAGTCTAAAAAACTCAAAAGCGTCAAGGAACTGCTGGGCATCACAATCATGGAGCGATCAAGCTTCGAAA
AAAACCCCATCGACTTTCTCGAGGCGAAAGGATATAAAGAGGTCAAAAAAGACCTCATCATTAAGCTTCC
CAAGTACTCTCTCTTTGAGCTTGAAAACGGCCGGAAACGAATGCTCGCTAGTGCGGGCGAGCTGCAGAAA
GGTAACGAGCTGGCACTGCCCTCTAAATACGTTAATTTCTTGTATCTGGCCAGCCACTATGAAAAGCTCA
AAGGGTCTCCCGAAGATAATGAGCAGAAGCAGCTGTTCGTGGAACAACACAAACACTACCTTGATGAGAT
CATCGAGCAAATAAGCGAATTCTCCAAAAGAGTGATCCTCGCCGACGCTAACCTCGATAAGGTGCTTTCT
GCTTACAATAAGCACAGGGATAAGCCCATCAGGGAGCAGGCAGAAAACATTATCCACTTGTTTACTCTGA
CCAACTTGGGCGCGCCTGCAGCCTTCAAGTACTTCGACACCACCATAGACAGAAAGCGGTACACCTCTAC
AAAGGAGGTCCTGGACGCCACACTGATTCATCAGTCAATTACGGGGCTCTATGAAACAAGAATCGACCTC
TCTCAGCTCGGTGGAGACAGCAGGGCTGACGGGGGAGGATCAGGGGGAGGGTCCCCCAAAAAGAAACGCA
AAGTGACCGGCAAGAAAACCAGCGGCCAGGCCGGACAGGCCTCTCCTAAGAAAAAAAGAAAAGTGGGACG
CGCTGGCGGCGGAAGCCCCTCCCGGCTCCAGATGTTCTTCGCTAATAACCACGACCAGGAATTTGACCCT
CCAAAGGTTTACCCACCTGTCCCAGCTGAGAAGAGGAAGCCCATCCGGGTGCTGTCTCTCTTTGATGGAA
TCGCTACAGGGCTCCTGGTGCTGAAGGACTTGGGCATTCAGGTGGACCGCTACATTGCCTCGGAGGTGTG
TGAGGACTCCATCACGGTGGGCATGGTGCGGCACCAGGGGAAGATCATGTACGTCGGGGACGTCCGCAGC
GTCACACAGAAGCATATCCAGGAGTGGGGCCCATTCGATCTGGTGATTGGGGGCAGTCCCTGCAATGACC
TCTCCATCGTCAACCCTGCTCGCAAGGGCCTCTACGAGGGCACTGGCCGGCTCTTCTTTGAGTTCTACCG
CCTCCTGCATGATGCGCGGCCCAAGGAGGGAGATGATCGCCCCTTCTTCTGGCTCTTTGAGAATGTGGTG
GCCATGGGCGTTAGTGACAAGAGGGACATCTCGCGATTTCTCGAGTCCAACCCTGTGATGATTGATGCCA
AAGAAGTGTCAGCTGCACACAGGGCCCGCTACTTCTGGGGTAACCTTCCCGGTATGAACAGGCCGTTGGC
ATCCACTGTGAATGATAAGCTGGAGCTGCAGGAGTGTCTGGAGCATGGCAGGATAGCCAAGTTCAGCAAA
GTGAGGACCATTACTACGAGGTCAAACTCCATAAAGCAGGGCAAAGACCAGCATTTTCCTGTCTTCATGA
ATGAGAAAGAGGACATCTTATGGTGCACTGAAATGGAAAGGGTATTTGGTTTCCCAGTCCACTATACTGA
CGTGTCCAACATGAGCCGCTTGGCGAGGCAGAGACTGCTGGGCCGGTCATGGAGCGTGCCAGTCATCCGC
CACCTCTTCGCTCCGCTGAAGGAGTATTTTGCGTGTGTGGAGGTGCACACCAACCAAGATCCGCTTGATG
CTGAAGTTCATACAAACCAGGATCCCCTCGATGCCGAAGTCCATACTAATCAGGACCCACTGGACGCACC
CAAGAAAAAGCGCAAAGTCGGCAGCGGCGCCTGAGGGGGAGGCTAACTGAAACACGGAAGGAGACAATAC
CGGAAGGAACCCGCGCTATGACGGCAATAAAAAGACAGAATAAAACGCACGGTGTTGGGTCGTTTGTTCA
TAAACGCGGGGTTCGGTCCCAGGGCTGGCACTCTGTCGATACCCCACCGAGACCCCATTGGGGCCAATAC
GCCCGCGTTTCTTCCTTTTCCCCACCCCACCCCCCAAGTTCGGGTGAAGGCCCAGGGCTCGCAGCCAACG
TCGGGGCGGCAGGCCCTGCCATAGTGCAAAGATGGATAAAGTTTTAAACAGAGAGGAATCTTTGCAGCTA
ATGGACCTTCTAGGTCTTGAAAGGAGTGGGAATTGGCTCCGGTGCCCGTCAGTGGGCAGAGCGCACATCG
CCCACAGTCCCCGAGAAGTTGGGGGGAGGGGTCGGCAATTGAACCGGTGCCTAGAGAAGGTGGCGCGGGG
TAAACTGGGAAAGTGATGTCGTGTACTGGCTCCGCCTTTTTCCCGAGGGTGGGGGAGAACCGTATATAAG
TGCAGTAGTCGCCGTGAACGTTCTTTTTCGCAACGGGTTTGCCGCCAGAACACAGGTAAGTGCCGTGTGT
GGTTCCCGCGGGCCTGGCCTCTTTACGGGTTATGGCCCTTGCGTGCCTTGAATTACTTCCACCTGGCTGC
AGTACGTGATTCTTGATCCCGAGCTTCGGGTTGGAAGTGGGTGGGAGAGTTCGAGGCCTTGCGCTTAAGG
AGCCCCTTCGCCTCGTGCTTGAGTTGAGGCCTGGCCTGGGCGCTGGGGCCGCCGCGTGCGAATCTGGTGG
CACCTTCGCGCCTGTCTCGCTGCTTTCGATAAGTCTCTAGCCATTTAAAATTTTTGATGACCTGCTGCGA
CGCTTTTTTTCTGGCAAGATAGTCTTGTAAATGCGGGCCAAGATCTGCACACTGGTATTTCGGTTTTTGG
GGCCGCGGGCGGCGACGGGGCCCGTGCGTCCCAGCGCACATGTTCGGCGAGGCGGGGCCTGCGAGCGCGG
CCACCGAGAATCGGACGGGGGTAGTCTCAAGCTGGCCGGCCTGCTCTGGTGCCTGGCCTCGCGCCGCCGT
GTATCGCCCCGCCCTGGGCGGCAAGGCTGGCCCGGTCGGCACCAGTTGCGTGAGCGGAAAGATGGCCGCT
TCCCGGCCCTGCTGCAGGGAGCTCAAAATGGAGGACGCGGCGCTCGGGAGAGCGGGCGGGTGAGTCACCC
ACACAAAGGAAAAGGGCCTTTCCGTCCTCAGCCGTCGCTTCATGTGACTCCACGGAGTACCGGGCGCCGT
CCAGGCACCTCGATTAGTTCTCGAGCTTTTGGAGTACGTCGTCTTTAGGTTGGGGGGAGGGGTTTTATGC
GATGGAGTTTCCCCACACTGAGTGGGTGGAGACTGAAGTTAGGCCAGCTTGGCACTTGATGTAATTCTCC
TTGGAATTTGCCCTTTTTGAGTTTGGATCTTGGTTCATTCTCAAGCCTCAGACAGTGGTTCAAAGTTTTT
TTCTTCCATTTCAGGTGTCGTGACGTACGGCCACCATGACCGAGTACAAGCCCACGGTGCGCCTCGCCAC
CCGCGACGACGTCCCCCGGGCCGTACGCACCCTCGCCGCCGCGTTCGCCGACTACCCCGCCACGCGCCAC
ACCGTCGACCCGGACCGCCACATCGAGCGGGTCACCGAGCTGCAAGAACTCTTCCTCACGCGCGTCGGGC
TCGACATCGGCAAGGTGTGGGTCGCGGACGACGGCGCCGCGGTGGCGGTCTGGACCACGCCGGAGAGCGT
CGAAGCGGGGGCGGTGTTCGCCGAGATCGGCCCGCGCATGGCCGAGTTGAGCGGTTCCCGGCTGGCCGCG
CAGCAACAGATGGAAGGCCTCCTGGCGCCGCACCGGCCCAAGGAGCCCGCGTGGTTCCTGGCCACCGTCG
GCGTGTCGCCCGACCACCAGGGCAAGGGTCTGGGCAGCGCCGTCGTGCTCCCCGGAGTGGAGGCGGCCGA
GCGCGCCGGGGTGCCCGCCTTCCTGGAGACCTCCGCGCCCCGCAACCTCCCCTTCTACGAGCGGCTCGGC
TTCACCGTCACCGCCGACGTCGAGGTGCCCGAAGGACCGCGCACCTGGTGCATGACCCGCAAGCCCGGTG
CCTGATGGAATTAATTCGCTGTCTGCGAGGGCCAGCTGTTGGGGTGAGTACTCCCTCTCAAAAGCGGGCA
TGACTTCTGCGCTAAGATTGTCAGTTTCCAAAAACGAGGAGGATTTGATATTCACCTGGCCCGCGGTGAT
GCCTTTGAGGGTGGCCGCGTCCATCTGGTCAGAAAAGACAATCTTTTTGTTGTCAAGCTTGAGGTGTGGC
AGGCTTGAGATCTGGCCATACACTTGAGTGACAATGACATCCACTTTGCCTTTCTCTCCACAGGTGTCCA
CTCCCAGGTCCAACTGCAGGTCGAGATAACTGATCATAATCAGCCATACCACATTTGTAGAGGTTTTACT
TGCTTTAAAAAACCTCCCACACCTCCCCCTGAACCTGAAACATAAAATGAATGCAATTGTTGTTGTTAAC
TTGTTTATTGCAGCTTATAATGGTTACAAATAAAGCAATAGCATCACAAATTTCACAAATAAAGCATTTT
TTTCACTGCATTCTAGTTGTGGTTTGTCCAAACTCATCAATGTATCTTAATGCGTCGAGTGCATTCTAGT
TGTGGTTTGTCCAAACTCATCAATGTATCTTATCATGTCTGTATACCGTCGACCTCTAGCTAGAGCTTGG
CGTAATCATGGTCATAGCTGTTTCCTGTGTGAAATTGTTATCCGCTCACAATTCCACACAACATACGAGC
CGGAAGCATAAAGTGTAAAGCCTGGGGTGCCTAATGAGTGAGCTAACTCACATTAATTGCGTTGCGCTCA
CTGCCCGCTTTCCAGTCGGGAAACCTGTCGTGCCAGCTGCATTAATGAATCGGCCAACGCGCGGGGAGAG
GCGGTTTGCGTATTGGGCGCTCTTCCGCTTCCTCGCTCACTGACTCGCTGCGCTCGGTCGTTCGGCTGCG
GCGAGCGGTATCAGCTCACTCAAAGGCGGTAATACGGTTATCCACAGAATCAGGGGATAACGCAGGAAAG
AACATGTGAGCAAAAGGCCAGCAAAAGGCCAGGAACCGTAAAAAGGCCGCGTTGCTGGCGTTTTTCCATA
GGCTCCGCCCCCCTGACGAGCATCACAAAAATCGACGCTCAAGTCAGAGGTGGCGAAACCCGACAGGACT
ATAAAGATACCAGGCGTTTCCCCCTGGAAGCTCCCTCGTGCGCTCTCCTGTTCCGACCCTGCCGCTTACC
GGATACCTGTCCGCCTTTCTCCCTTCGGGAAGCGTGGCGCTTTCTCATAGCTCACGCTGTAGGTATCTCA
GTTCGGTGTAGGTCGTTCGCTCCAAGCTGGGCTGTGTGCACGAACCCCCCGTTCAGCCCGACCGCTGCGC
CTTATCCGGTAACTATCGTCTTGAGTCCAACCCGGTAAGACACGACTTATCGCCACTGGCAGCAGCCACT
GGTAACAGGATTAGCAGAGCGAGGTATGTAGGCGGTGCTACAGAGTTCTTGAAGTGGTGGCCTAACTACG
GCTACACTAGAAGAACAGTATTTGGTATCTGCGCTCTGCTGAAGCCAGTTACCTTCGGAAAAAGAGTTGG
TAGCTCTTGATCCGGCAAACAAACCACCGCTGGTAGCGGTGGTTTTTTTGTTTGCAAGCAGCAGATTACG
CGCAGAAAAAAAGGATCTCAAGAAGATCCTTTGATCTTTTCTACGGGGTCTGACGCTCAGTGGAACGAAA
ACTCACGTTAAGGGATTTTGGTCATGAGATTATCAAAAAGGATCTTCACCTAGATCCTTTTAAATTAAAA
ATGAAGTTTTAAATCAATCTAAAGTATATATGAGTAAACTTGGTCTGACAGTTACCAATGCTTAATCAGT
GAGGCACCTATCTCAGCGATCTGTCTATTTCGTTCATCCATAGTTGCCTGACTCCCCGTCGTGTAGATAA
CTACGATACGGGAGGGCTTACCATCTGGCCCCAGTGCTGCAATGATACCGCGAGACCCACGCTCACCGGC
TCCAGATTTATCAGCAATAAACCAGCCAGCCGGAAGGGCCGAGCGCAGAAGTGGTCCTGCAACTTTATCC
GCCTCCATCCAGTCTATTAATTGTTGCCGGGAAGCTAGAGTAAGTAGTTCGCCAGTTAATAGTTTGCGCA
ACGTTGTTGCCATTGCTACAGGCATCGTGGTGTCACGCTCGTCGTTTGGTATGGCTTCATTCAGCTCCGG
TTCCCAACGATCAAGGCGAGTTACATGATCCCCCATGTTGTGCAAAAAAGCGGTTAGCTCCTTCGGTCCT
CCGATCGTTGTCAGAAGTAAGTTGGCCGCAGTGTTATCACTCATGGTTATGGCAGCACTGCATAATTCTC
TTACTGTCATGCCATCCGTAAGATGCTTTTCTGTGACTGGTGAGTACTCAACCAAGTCATTCTGAGAATA
GTGTATGCGGCGACCGAGTTGCTCTTGCCCGGCGTCAATACGGGATAATACCGCGCCACATAGCAGAACT
TTAAAAGTGCTCATCATTGGAAAACGTTCTTCGGGGCGAAAACTCTCAAGGATCTTACCGCTGTTGAGAT
CCAGTTCGATGTAACCCACTCGTGCACCCAACTGATCTTCAGCATCTTTTACTTTCACCAGCGTTTCTGG
GTGAGCAAAAACAGGAAGGCAAAATGCCGCAAAAAAGGGAATAAGGGCGACACGGAAATGTTGAATACTC
ATACTCTTCCTTTTTCAATATTATTGAAGCATTTATCAGGGTTATTGTCTCATGAGCGGATACATATTTG
AATGTATTTAGAAAAATAAACAAATAGGGGTTCCGCGCACATTTCCCCGAAAAGTGCCACCTGACGTC
Features (pLannotate 1.2.2; 19 found; start..end, strand, type, name):
     28..80      -  misc_feature   bom (fragment): basis of mobility region from pBR322
    213..712     +  promoter       PGK promoter: mouse phosphoglycerate kinase 1 promoter
    885..4988    +  CDS            Cas9: Cas9 (Csn1) endonuclease from the Streptococcus pyogenes Type II CRISPR/Cas system generates RNA-guided double strand breaks in DNA
   5127..6059    +  CDS            DNMT3A catalytic domain: catalytic domain of DNA methyltransferase 3A
   6252..6299    +  polyA_signal   HSV TK poly(A) signal: herpes simplex virus thymidine kinase polyadenylation signal (Cole and Stacy, 1985)
   6472..6538    +  CDS            small t antigen (fragment): SV40 (simian virus 40) small t antigen
   6545..7723    +  promoter       EF-1α promoter: strong constitutive promoter for human elongation factor EF-1α
   7736..8335    +  CDS            PuroR: puromycin N-acetyltransferase; pac from Streptomyces alboniger; confers resistance to puromycin
   8374..8603    +  intron         chimeric intron: chimera between introns from adenovirus and immunoglobulin heavy chain genes
   8641..8725    +  CDS            large T antigen (fragment): large T antigen from SV40 (simian virus 40)
   8748..8869    +  polyA_signal   SV40 poly(A) signal: SV40 polyadenylation signal
   8880..8931    +  polyA_signal   SV40 poly(A) signal (fragment): SV40 polyadenylation signal
   8993..9015    -  protein_bind   lac operator (fragment): The lac repressor binds to the lac operator to inhibit transcription in E. coli. This inhibition can be relieved by adding lactose or isopropyl-β-D-thiogalactopyranoside (IPTG). lac repressor encoded by lacI
   9019..9049    -  promoter       lac promoter: promoter for the E. coli lac operon
   9064..9085    -  protein_bind   CAP binding site: CAP binding activates transcription in the presence of cAMP. E. coli catabolite activator protein
   9098..9190    -  CDS            lacI (fragment): lac repressor; lacI; The lac repressor binds to the lac operator to inhibit transcription in E. coli. This inhibition can be relieved by adding lactose or isopropyl-β-D-thiogalactopyranoside (IPTG).
   9373..9961    -  rep_origin     ori: high-copy-number ColE1/pMB1/pBR322/pUC origin of replication
  10132..10992   -  CDS            AmpR: β-lactamase; bla; confers resistance to ampicillin, carbenicillin, and related antibiotics
  10993..11097   -  promoter       AmpR promoter: bla
