[The description below was written by a language model from this plasmid's Addgene catalogue record and pLannotate feature annotations shown in this document.]
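Description:
LLP249 pGK-dCas9-DNMT3a V3 is a roughly 11.1 kb mammalian expression plasmid for CRISPR-based epigenome editing, derived from the backbone LLP185 pLVP-dCas9-DNMT3a V2. It is propagated in E. coli through a high-copy ColE1/pUC-type origin with ampicillin resistance (AmpR under its own bla promoter). The catalogue classes it as lentiviral as well as mammalian expression. However, the annotated feature table shows no LTRs, packaging signal, RRE or WPRE, so the record does not support packaging into lentiviral particles, and it looks more like a conventional transfection vector.

The payload is a direct fusion of nuclease-dead Streptococcus pyogenes Cas9 (D10A and H840A, which abolish DNA cleavage while preserving guide RNA-directed binding) to the wild-type catalytic domain of human DNA methyltransferase 3A. The mouse PGK promoter drives the fusion, and an HSV TK polyadenylation signal terminates it. The catalogue lists a 3xHA tag at the N terminus and a 3xTy1 tag at the C terminus of the fusion for detection, although neither was annotated in the feature table. A separate downstream cassette uses the human EF-1α promoter to express puromycin N-acetyltransferase, followed by a chimeric intron and SV40 polyadenylation sequences. This independent EF-1α-driven puromycin selection is what distinguishes the V3 version.

No guide RNA cassette is annotated, so targeting guides would presumably be supplied from another construct. The plasmid is intended for depositing DNA methylation at chosen genomic loci. In the associated study, direct dCas9-DNMT3A fusions of this kind were compared with a modular dCas9-SunTag recruitment system with respect to off-target methylation.
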