Addgene plasmid #100938: LLP249 pGK-dCas9-DNMT3a V3
Purpose: dCas9 and DNMT WT driven by pGK promoter and Puromycin driven by EF1a
Depositing lab: Ryan Lister. Depositing organization: University of Western Australia. Publication: A modular dCas9-SunTag DNMT3A epigenome editing system overcomes pervasive off-target activity of direct fusion dCas9-DNMT3A constructs. Pflueger C, Tan D, Swain T, Nguyen TV, Pflueger J, Nefzger C, Polo JM, Ford E, Lister R. Genome Res. 2018 Jun 15. pii: gr.233049.117. doi: 10.1101/gr.233049.117. PubMed 29907613.
Backbone
  Vector backbone: LLP185 pLVP-dCas9-DNMT3a V2
  Backbone size w/o insert (bp): 5654
  Total vector size (bp): 11127
  Vector type: Mammalian Expression, Lentiviral, CRISPR
  Selectable markers: Puromycin
Growth in bacteria
  Bacterial resistance: Ampicillin, 100 μg/mL
  Growth temperature: 37°C
  Growth strain: NEB Stable
  Copy number: Unknown
Gene/Insert
  Gene/Insert name: dCas9, DNMT3a catalytic domain
  Species: H. sapiens (human); S.pyogenes
  Insert size (bp): 5157
  Mutation: D10A, H840A for dCas9
  Entrez Gene: DNMT3A (a.k.a. DNMT3A2, HESJAS, M.HsaIIIA, TBRS)
  Tag / fusion protein: 3xHA (N terminal on insert); 3xTy1 (C terminal on insert)
Terms and licenses: Academic/Nonprofit Terms; Industry Terms: Not Available to Industry
Depositor comments: This V3 construct has Puro selection expressed via pEF1a promoter
How to cite: LLP249 pGK-dCas9-DNMT3a V3 was a gift from Ryan Lister (Addgene plasmid # 100938 ; http://n2t.net/addgene:100938 ; RRID:Addgene_100938)
